Addgene plasmid #72442: pJK523
Purpose: Produces Acetobacter aceti 1023 small hypothetical protein adjacent to purEK genes, with N-terminal His6 tag (H6AaOrfX)
Depositing lab: T. J. Kappock. Depositing organization: Purdue University.
Backbone
  Vector backbone: pET28a
  Backbone size w/o insert (bp): 5369
  Total vector size (bp): 5514
  Vector type: Bacterial Expression
Growth in bacteria
  Bacterial resistance: Kanamycin, 50 μg/mL
  Growth temperature: 37°C
  Growth strain: DH5alpha
  Copy number: High Copy
Gene/Insert
  Gene/Insert name: hypothetical protein (alt names: orfX; AAZ04482)
  Species: Acetobacter aceti 1023
  Mutation: synthetic gene with ~40 silent substitutions
  GenBank ID: AAZ04482.1 KDE21028.1
  Promoter: T7
  Tag / fusion protein: His6 (N terminal on backbone)
  Cloning method: Restriction Enzyme; 5′ cloning site NdeI (not destroyed); 3′ cloning site HindIII (not destroyed)
  Sequencing primers: 5′ T7 promoter; 3′ T7 terminator
Terms and licenses: Academic/Nonprofit Terms; Industry Terms: Not Available to Industry
How to cite: pJK523 was a gift from T. J. Kappock (Addgene plasmid # 72442 ; http://n2t.net/addgene:72442 ; RRID:Addgene_72442)
