[The description below was written by a language model from this plasmid's Addgene catalogue record and pLannotate feature annotations shown in this document.]
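Description:
pJK523 is a bacterial expression plasmid built on the pET28a backbone for producing a small hypothetical protein (OrfX) from Acetobacter aceti strain 1023, whose gene lies adjacent to the purEK genes. The coding region is a synthetic gene carrying about 40 silent substitutions relative to the native sequence. It was inserted between the NdeI and HindIII sites, both of which remain intact. This places it in frame with the backbone-encoded N-terminal His6 tag, giving the product designated H6AaOrfX. The whole plasmid is 5,514 bp, so the insert is very short. The automated feature table does not annotate it as a named feature. It falls in the unannotated stretch between the thrombin site and the downstream vector-derived His-tag sequence near the T7 terminator.

Expression follows the standard pET arrangement. A T7 promoter with an adjacent lac operator drives transcription, and a phage T7 gene 10 ribosome binding site directs translation. The transcript reads through the His tag, a thrombin cleavage site that allows tag removal, and the insert, and it ends at the T7 terminator. The plasmid carries lacI under its own promoter, so the cassette stays repressed until IPTG is added in a host that supplies T7 RNA polymerase. Several short tag annotations (capTEV, 9xHis and SET1 fragments) appear to be partial matches to pET28a's own His-tag and flanking sequences rather than separate functional elements. The TcR fragments are likewise pBR322-derived remnants.

The plasmid replicates from a ColE1/pMB1-type origin accompanied by rop and bom, and it also carries an f1 origin. Selection is by kanamycin through the aph(3')-Ia gene. The catalogue lists it as high copy, although rop is normally associated with reduced copy number. The construct is suited to overproducing the tagged protein in E. coli and purifying it by metal-affinity chromatography.
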