Features (pLannotate 1.2.2; 20 found; start..end, strand, type, name):
     26..73      -  terminator     T7 terminator: transcription terminator for bacteriophage T7 RNA polymerase
     81..130     -  CDS            SET1 (fragment): solubility-enhancement tag derived from T7 phage gene 10B
    140..157     -  CDS            9xHis (fragment): 9xHis affinity tag
    388..405     -  CDS            thrombin site: thrombin recognition and cleavage site
    416..432     -  CDS            capTEV™ (fragment): composite tag for in vivo biotinylation, TEV protease cleavage, and 6xHis tagging
    451..473     -  RBS            RBS: efficient ribosome binding site from bacteriophage T7 gene 10 (Olins and Rangwala, 1989)
    488..512     -  protein_bind   lac operator: The lac repressor binds to the lac operator to inhibit transcription in E. coli. This inhibition can be relieved by adding lactose or isopropyl-β-D-thiogalactopyranoside (IPTG). lac repressor encoded by lacI
    513..531     -  promoter       T7 promoter: promoter for bacteriophage T7 RNA polymerase
    553..832     +  CDS            TcR (fragment): tetracycline efflux protein; tet; confers resistance to tetracycline
    840..917     +  promoter       lacI promoter: lacI
    918..2000    +  CDS            lacI: lac repressor; lacI; The lac repressor binds to the lac operator to inhibit transcription in E. coli. This inhibition can be relieved by adding lactose or isopropyl-β-D-thiogalactopyranoside (IPTG).
   2013..2034    +  protein_bind   CAP binding site: CAP binding activates transcription in the presence of cAMP. E. coli catabolite activator protein
   2049..2340    +  CDS            TcR (fragment): tetracycline efflux protein; tet; confers resistance to tetracycline
   2412..2792    -  CDS            YPB1_ECOLX: Protein predicted: Swiss-Prot protein existence level 4. From Escherichia coli.
   2809..3000    +  CDS            rop: Rop protein, which maintains plasmids at low copy number; rop
   3102..3244    +  misc_feature   bom: basis of mobility region from pBR322
   3430..4018    -  rep_origin     ori: high-copy-number ColE1/pMB1/pBR322/pUC origin of replication
   4140..4955    +  CDS            KanR: aminoglycoside phosphotransferase; aph(3')-Ia; confers resistance to kanamycin in bacteria or G418 (Geneticin®) in eukaryotes
   4964..5021    -  promoter       AmpR promoter (fragment): bla
   5048..5503    -  rep_origin     f1 ori (sequence partly withheld): f1 bacteriophage origin of replication; arrow indicates direction of (+) strand synthesis
>Addgene plasmid #72442 | pJK523 | depositor full sequence | sequence record 133863 | pJK523 sequence 5514 bps
ATCCGGATATAGTTCCTCCTTTCAGCAAAAAACCCCTCAAGACCCGTTTAGAGGCCCCAAGGGGTTATGC
TAGTTATTGCTCAGCGGTGGCAGCAGCCAACTCAGCTTCCTTTCGGGCTTTGTTAGCAGCCGGATCTCAG
TGGTGGTGGTGGTGGTGCTCGAGTGCGGCCGCAAGCTTCACGCGATGTCATCCGGAATCAGTAGACTTTC
CACTTTCGTAATTTGATCCTTAAGCAGCAGTTTGCGTTTTTTCAGACGTTGCAGATACAGCTGATCGATA
AACGTGGTTTCATGGGCCATACGGTTGATCACGGTGTCCAGATCGCGGTGTTCGCTACGCAGTTCATGCA
ATTGCGCCAGCAGCAGGTCGCGATCACGCAGCATATGGCTGCCGCGCGGCACCAGGCCGCTGCTGTGATG
ATGATGATGATGGCTGCTGCCCATGGTATATCTCCTTCTTAAAGTTAAACAAAATTATTTCTAGAGGGGA
ATTGTTATCCGCTCACAATTCCCCTATAGTGAGTCGTATTAATTTCGCGGGATCGAGATCTCGATCCTCT
ACGCCGGACGCATCGTGGCCGGCATCACCGGCGCCACAGGTGCGGTTGCTGGCGCCTATATCGCCGACAT
CACCGATGGGGAAGATCGGGCTCGCCACTTCGGGCTCATGAGCGCTTGTTTCGGCGTGGGTATGGTGGCA
GGCCCCGTGGCCGGGGGACTGTTGGGCGCCATCTCCTTGCATGCACCATTCCTTGCGGCGGCGGTGCTCA
ACGGCCTCAACCTACTACTGGGCTGCTTCCTAATGCAGGAGTCGCATAAGGGAGAGCGTCGAGATCCCGG
ACACCATCGAATGGCGCAAAACCTTTCGCGGTATGGCATGATAGCGCCCGGAAGAGAGTCAATTCAGGGT
GGTGAATGTGAAACCAGTAACGTTATACGATGTCGCAGAGTATGCCGGTGTCTCTTATCAGACCGTTTCC
CGCGTGGTGAACCAGGCCAGCCACGTTTCTGCGAAAACGCGGGAAAAAGTGGAAGCGGCGATGGCGGAGC
TGAATTACATTCCCAACCGCGTGGCACAACAACTGGCGGGCAAACAGTCGTTGCTGATTGGCGTTGCCAC
CTCCAGTCTGGCCCTGCACGCGCCGTCGCAAATTGTCGCGGCGATTAAATCTCGCGCCGATCAACTGGGT
GCCAGCGTGGTGGTGTCGATGGTAGAACGAAGCGGCGTCGAAGCCTGTAAAGCGGCGGTGCACAATCTTC
TCGCGCAACGCGTCAGTGGGCTGATCATTAACTATCCGCTGGATGACCAGGATGCCATTGCTGTGGAAGC
TGCCTGCACTAATGTTCCGGCGTTATTTCTTGATGTCTCTGACCAGACACCCATCAACAGTATTATTTTC
TCCCATGAAGACGGTACGCGACTGGGCGTGGAGCATCTGGTCGCATTGGGTCACCAGCAAATCGCGCTGT
TAGCGGGCCCATTAAGTTCTGTCTCGGCGCGTCTGCGTCTGGCTGGCTGGCATAAATATCTCACTCGCAA
TCAAATTCAGCCGATAGCGGAACGGGAAGGCGACTGGAGTGCCATGTCCGGTTTTCAACAAACCATGCAA
ATGCTGAATGAGGGCATCGTTCCCACTGCGATGCTGGTTGCCAACGATCAGATGGCGCTGGGCGCAATGC
GCGCCATTACCGAGTCCGGGCTGCGCGTTGGTGCGGATATCTCGGTAGTGGGATACGACGATACCGAAGA
CAGCTCATGTTATATCCCGCCGTTAACCACCATCAAACAGGATTTTCGCCTGCTGGGGCAAACCAGCGTG
GACCGCTTGCTGCAACTCTCTCAGGGCCAGGCGGTGAAGGGCAATCAGCTGTTGCCCGTCTCACTGGTGA
AAAGAAAAACCACCCTGGCGCCCAATACGCAAACCGCCTCTCCCCGCGCGTTGGCCGATTCATTAATGCA
GCTGGCACGACAGGTTTCCCGACTGGAAAGCGGGCAGTGAGCGCAACGCAATTAATGTAAGTTAGCTCAC
TCATTAGGCACCGGGATCTCGACCGATGCCCTTGAGAGCCTTCAACCCAGTCAGCTCCTTCCGGTGGGCG
CGGGGCATGACTATCGTCGCCGCACTTATGACTGTCTTCTTTATCATGCAACTCGTAGGACAGGTGCCGG
CAGCGCTCTGGGTCATTTTCGGCGAGGACCGCTTTCGCTGGAGCGCGACGATGATCGGCCTGTCGCTTGC
GGTATTCGGAATCTTGCACGCCCTCGCTCAAGCCTTCGTCACTGGTCCCGCCACCAAACGTTTCGGCGAG
AAGCAGGCCATTATCGCCGGCATGGCGGCCCCACGGGTGCGCATGATCGTGCTCCTGTCGTTGAGGACCC
GGCTAGGCTGGCGGGGTTGCCTTACTGGTTAGCAGAATGAATCACCGATACGCGAGCGAACGTGAAGCGA
CTGCTGCTGCAAAACGTCTGCGACCTGAGCAACAACATGAATGGTCTTCGGTTTCCGTGTTTCGTAAAGT
CTGGAAACGCGGAAGTCAGCGCCCTGCACCATTATGTTCCGGATCTGCATCGCAGGATGCTGCTGGCTAC
CCTGTGGAACACCTACATCTGTATTAACGAAGCGCTGGCATTGACCCTGAGTGATTTTTCTCTGGTCCCG
CCGCATCCATACCGCCAGTTGTTTACCCTCACAACGTTCCAGTAACCGGGCATGTTCATCATCAGTAACC
CGTATCGTGAGCATCCTCTCTCGTTTCATCGGTATCATTACCCCCATGAACAGAAATCCCCCTTACACGG
AGGCATCAGTGACCAAACAGGAAAAAACCGCCCTTAACATGGCCCGCTTTATCAGAAGCCAGACATTAAC
GCTTCTGGAGAAACTCAACGAGCTGGACGCGGATGAACAGGCAGACATCTGTGAATCGCTTCACGACCAC
GCTGATGAGCTTTACCGCAGCTGCCTCGCGCGTTTCGGTGATGACGGTGAAAACCTCTGACACATGCAGC
TCCCGGAGACGGTCACAGCTTGTCTGTAAGCGGATGCCGGGAGCAGACAAGCCCGTCAGGGCGCGTCAGC
GGGTGTTGGCGGGTGTCGGGGCGCAGCCATGACCCAGTCACGTAGCGATAGCGGAGTGTATACTGGCTTA
ACTATGCGGCATCAGAGCAGATTGTACTGAGAGTGCACCATATATGCGGTGTGAAATACCGCACAGATGC
GTAAGGAGAAAATACCGCATCAGGCGCTCTTCCGCTTCCTCGCTCACTGACTCGCTGCGCTCGGTCGTTC
GGCTGCGGCGAGCGGTATCAGCTCACTCAAAGGCGGTAATACGGTTATCCACAGAATCAGGGGATAACGC
AGGAAAGAACATGTGAGCAAAAGGCCAGCAAAAGGCCAGGAACCGTAAAAAGGCCGCGTTGCTGGCGTTT
TTCCATAGGCTCCGCCCCCCTGACGAGCATCACAAAAATCGACGCTCAAGTCAGAGGTGGCGAAACCCGA
CAGGACTATAAAGATACCAGGCGTTTCCCCCTGGAAGCTCCCTCGTGCGCTCTCCTGTTCCGACCCTGCC
GCTTACCGGATACCTGTCCGCCTTTCTCCCTTCGGGAAGCGTGGCGCTTTCTCATAGCTCACGCTGTAGG
TATCTCAGTTCGGTGTAGGTCGTTCGCTCCAAGCTGGGCTGTGTGCACGAACCCCCCGTTCAGCCCGACC
GCTGCGCCTTATCCGGTAACTATCGTCTTGAGTCCAACCCGGTAAGACACGACTTATCGCCACTGGCAGC
AGCCACTGGTAACAGGATTAGCAGAGCGAGGTATGTAGGCGGTGCTACAGAGTTCTTGAAGTGGTGGCCT
AACTACGGCTACACTAGAAGGACAGTATTTGGTATCTGCGCTCTGCTGAAGCCAGTTACCTTCGGAAAAA
GAGTTGGTAGCTCTTGATCCGGCAAACAAACCACCGCTGGTAGCGGTGGTTTTTTTGTTTGCAAGCAGCA
GATTACGCGCAGAAAAAAAGGATCTCAAGAAGATCCTTTGATCTTTTCTACGGGGTCTGACGCTCAGTGG
AACGAAAACTCACGTTAAGGGATTTTGGTCATGAACAATAAAACTGTCTGCTTACATAAACAGTAATACA
AGGGGTGTTATGAGCCATATTCAACGGGAAACGTCTTGCTCTAGGCCGCGATTAAATTCCAACATGGATG
CTGATTTATATGGGTATAAATGGGCTCGCGATAATGTCGGGCAATCAGGTGCGACAATCTATCGATTGTA
TGGGAAGCCCGATGCGCCAGAGTTGTTTCTGAAACATGGCAAAGGTAGCGTTGCCAATGATGTTACAGAT
GAGATGGTCAGACTAAACTGGCTGACGGAATTTATGCCTCTTCCGACCATCAAGCATTTTATCCGTACTC
CTGATGATGCATGGTTACTCACCACTGCGATCCCCGGGAAAACAGCATTCCAGGTATTAGAAGAATATCC
TGATTCAGGTGAAAATATTGTTGATGCGCTGGCAGTGTTCCTGCGCCGGTTGCATTCGATTCCTGTTTGT
AATTGTCCTTTTAACAGCGATCGCGTATTTCGTCTCGCTCAGGCGCAATCACGAATGAATAACGGTTTGG
TTGATGCGAGTGATTTTGATGACGAGCGTAATGGCTGGCCTGTTGAACAAGTCTGGAAAGAAATGCATAA
ACTTTTGCCATTCTCACCGGATTCAGTCGTCACTCATGGTGATTTCTCACTTGATAACCTTATTTTTGAC
GAGGGGAAATTAATAGGTTGTATTGATGTTGGACGAGTCGGAATCGCAGACCGATACCAGGATCTTGCCA
TCCTATGGAACTGCCTCGGTGAGTTTTCTCCTTCATTACAGAAACGGCTTTTTCAAAAATATGGTATTGA
TAATCCTGATATGAATAAATTGCAGTTTCATTTGATGCTCGATGAGTTTTTCTAAGAATTAATTCATGAG
CGGATACATATTTGAATGTATTTAGAAAAATAAACAAATAGGGGTTCCGCGCACATTTCCCCGAAAAGTG
CCACCTGAAATTGTAAACGTTAATATTTTGTTAAAATTCGCGTTAAATTTTTGTTAAATCAGCTCATTTT
TTAACCAATAGGCCGAAATCGGCAAAATCCCTTATAAATCAAAAGAATAGACCGAGATAGGGT
[37 nt withheld, positions 5174-5210]
AAAGAACGTGGACTCCAACGTCAAAGG
[49 nt withheld, positions 5238-5286]
T
[91 nt withheld, positions 5288-5378]
G
[124 nt withheld, positions 5380-5503]
CCCATTCGCCA
