>Addgene plasmid #72442 | pJK523 | addgene partial sequence | sequence record 139363 | T7 5'-TAATACGACTCACTATAGGG-3'
TTTTGTTTAACTTTAAGAAGGAGATATACCATGGGCAGCAGCCATCATCATCATCATCACAGCAGCGGCC
TGGTGCCGCGCGGCAGCCATATGCTGCGTGATCGCGACCTGCTGCTGGCGCAATTGCATGAACTGCGTAG
CGAACACCGCGATCTGGACACCGTGATCAACCGTATGGCCCATGAAACCACGTTTATCGATCAGCTGTAT
CTGCAACGTCTGAAAAAACGCAAACTGCTGCTTAAGGATCAAATTACGAAAGTGGAAAGTCTACTGATTC
CGGATGACATCGCGTGAAGCTTGCGGCCGCACTCGAGCACCACCACCACCACCACTGAGATCCGGCTGCT
AACAAAGCCCGAAAGGAAGCTGAGTTGGCTGCTGCCACCGCTGAGCAATAACTAGCATAACCCCTTGGGG
CCTCTAAACGGGTCTTGAGGGGTTTTTTGCTGAAAGGAGGAACTATATCCGGATTGGCGAATGGG
[124 nt withheld, positions 486-609]
C
[91 nt withheld, positions 611-701]
A
[49 nt withheld, positions 703-751]
CCTTTGACGTTGGAGTCCACGTTCTTT
[37 nt withheld, positions 779-815]
ACCCTATCTCGGTCTATTCTTTTGATTTATAAGGGATTTTGCCGATTTCGGCCTATTGGTTAAAAAATGA
GCTGATTTAACAAAAATTTAACGCGAATTTTAACAAAATATTAA
