>Addgene plasmid #72442 | pJK523 | addgene partial sequence | sequence record 139364 | T7term 5'-GCTAGTTATTGCTCAGCGG-3'
TTTCGGGCTTTGTTAGCAGCCGGATCTCAGTGGTGGTGGTGGTGGTGCTCGAGTGCGGCCGCAAGCTTCA
CGCGATGTCATCCGGAATCAGTAGACTTTCCACTTTCGTAATTTGATCCTTAAGCAGCAGTTTGCGTTTT
TTCAGACGTTGCAGATACAGCTGATCGATAAACGTGGTTTCATGGGCCATACGGTTGATCACGGTGTCCA
GATCGCGGTGTTCGCTACGCAGTTCATGCAATTGCGCCAGCAGCAGGTCGCGATCACGCAGCATATGGCT
GCCGCGCGGCACCAGGCCGCTGCTGTGATGATGATGATGATGGCTGCTGCCCATGGTATATCTCCTTCTT
AAAGTTAAACAAAATTATTTCTAGAGGGGAATTGTTATCCGCTCACAATTCCCCTATAGTGAGTCGTATT
AATTTCGCGGGATCGAGATCTCGATCCTCTACGCCGGACGCATCGTGGCCGGCATCACCGGCGCCACAGG
TGCGGTTGCTGGCGCCTATATCGCCGACATCACCGATGGGGAAGATCGGGCTCGCCACTTCGGGCTCATG
AGCGCTTGTTTCGGCGTGGGTATGGTGGCAGGCCCCGTGGCCGGGGGACTGTTGGGCGCCATCTCCTTGC
ATGCACCATTCCTTGCGGCGGCGGTGCTCAACGGCCTCAACCTACTACTGGGCTGCTTCCTAATGCAGGA
GTCGCATAAGGGAGAGCGTCGAGATCCCGGACACCATCGAATGGCGCAAAACCTTTCGCGGTATGGCATG
ATAGCGCCCGGAAGAGAGTCAATTCAGGGTGGTGAATGTGAAACCAGTAACGTTATACGATGTCGCAGAG
TATGCCGGTGTCTCTTATCAGACCGTTTCCCGCGTGGTGAACCAGGCCAGCCACGTTTCTGCGAAAACGC
GGGAAAAAGTGGAAGCGGCGATGGCGGAGCTGAATTACATTCCCAACCGCGTGGCACAACAACTGGCGGG
CAAACAGTCGTTGCTGATTGGCGTTGCCACCTCCAGTCTGGCCCTG
